Addgene plasmid #65745: pFRT-TODestRFP_RBPMS
Purpose: expresses RFP-tagged RBPMS in mammalian cells
Depositing lab: Thomas Tuschl. Depositing organization: Rockefeller University. Publication: Identification of the RNA recognition element of the RBPMS family of RNA-binding proteins and their transcriptome-wide mRNA targets. Farazi TA, Leonhardt CS, Mukherjee N, Mihailovic A, Li S, Max KE, Meyer C, Yamaji M, Cekan P, Jacobs NC, Gerstberger S, Bognanni C, Larsson E, Ohler U, Tuschl T. RNA. 2014 Jul;20(7):1090-102. doi: 10.1261/rna.045005.114. Epub 2014 May 23. PubMed 24860013.
Backbone
  Vector backbone: pcDNA5/FRT
  Backbone manufacturer: Life Technologies, Modified by Tuschl lab
  Vector type: Mammalian Expression
  Selectable markers: Hygromycin, Blasticidin
Growth in bacteria
  Bacterial resistance: Ampicillin, 100 μg/mL
  Growth temperature: 37°C
  Growth strain: Top10
  Copy number: Unknown
Gene/Insert
  Gene/Insert name: RBPMS
  Species: H. sapiens (human)
  Insert size (bp): 633
  GenBank ID: NM_001008710
  Entrez Gene: RBPMS (a.k.a. HERMES)
  Promoter: CMV, 2x Tet
  Tag / fusion protein: RFP (N terminal on backbone)
  Cloning method: Gateway Cloning
  Sequencing primers: 5′ CMV Forward; 3′ BGH Reverse
Terms and licenses: Academic/Nonprofit Terms; Industry Terms: Not Available to Industry
How to cite: pFRT-TODestRFP_RBPMS was a gift from Thomas Tuschl (Addgene plasmid # 65745 ; http://n2t.net/addgene:65745 ; RRID:Addgene_65745)
