[The description below was written by a language model from this plasmid's Addgene catalogue record.]
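Description:
pFRT-TODestRFP_RBPMS is a mammalian expression plasmid built on a laboratory-modified version of the commercial pcDNA5/FRT backbone that was converted into a Gateway destination vector. It is propagated in E. coli under ampicillin selection; the copy number is not recorded. Hygromycin and blasticidin are the selectable markers listed for mammalian cells. In Flp-recombinase-based integration systems of this type, hygromycin resistance is normally gained when the plasmid's FRT site recombines with a genomic FRT landing site. Blasticidin usually maintains a Tet repressor in the host line, although the record does not spell out these details.

The payload is the human RBPMS coding sequence (also known as HERMES), a 633 bp insert introduced by Gateway recombination. It encodes an RNA-binding protein. The insert is fused at its N terminus to an RFP tag supplied by the backbone. Expression is driven by a CMV promoter with two Tet operator sites. In cells expressing the Tet repressor, transcription is therefore held off until tetracycline or doxycycline is added, while in cells without the repressor the promoter behaves constitutively. The listed reverse sequencing primer site suggests a BGH polyadenylation region downstream of the insert, as is standard for this vector family.

The stated purpose is to express RFP-tagged RBPMS in mammalian cells. The FRT and Tet-operator design suits the generation of isogenic stable lines with single-copy, inducible expression. The fluorescent tag allows the protein's subcellular localization and expression level to be visualized, here in the context of work defining the RNA recognition element and mRNA targets of the RBPMS family. No feature table was supplied, so element positions and any additional backbone features cannot be confirmed.
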