>Addgene plasmid #65745 | pFRT-TODestRFP_RBPMS | addgene partial sequence | sequence record 114934 | CMV-F 5'-CGCAAATGGGCGGTAGGCGTG-3'
ATAGAGATCTCCCTATCAGTGATAGAGATCGTCGACGAGCTCGTTTTAGTGAACCGTCAGATCGCCTGGA
GACGCCATCCACGCTGTTTTGACCTCCATAGAAGACACCGGGACCGATCCAGCCTCCGGACTCTAGCGTT
TAAACTTAAGCTTGGTACCGAGCTCGGATCCATGGTGAGCAAGGGCGAGGGGTACCATGGTGAGCAAGGG
GGTACCATGGTGAGCAAGGGCGGGGGTACCAGGTGAGCAAGGGCGAGGGGGTACCATGGTGAGCAAGGGC
GAGGAGGTCATCAAAGAGTTCATGCGCTTCAAGGTGCGCATGGAGGGCTCCGTGAACGGCCACGAGTTCG
AGATCGAGGGCGAGGGCGAGGGCCGCCCCTACGAGGGCACCCAGACCGCCAAGCTGAAGGTGACCAAGGG
CGGCCCCCTGCCCTTCGCCTGGGACATCCTGTCCCCCCAGTTCATGTACGGCTCCAAGGCGTACGTGAAG
CACCCCGCCGACATCCCCGATTACAAGAAGCTGTCCTTCCCCGAGGGCTTCAAGTGGGAGCGCGTGATGA
ACTTCGAGGACGGCGGTCTGGTGACCGTGACCCAGGACTCCTCCCTGCAGGACGGCACGCTGATCTACAA
GGTGAAGATGCGCGGCACCAACTTCCCCCCCGACGGCCCCGTAATGCAGAAGAAGACCATGGGCTGGGAG
GCCTCCACCGAGCGCCTGTACCCCCGCGACGGCGTGCTGAAGGGCGAGATCCACCAGGCCCTGAAGCTGA
