>Addgene plasmid #65745 | pFRT-TODestRFP_RBPMS | addgene partial sequence | sequence record 114935 | BGH-rev 5'-TAGAAGGCACAGTCGAGG-3'
TAGAATCGAGACCGAGGAGAGGGTTAGGGATAGGCTTACCTTCGAACCGCGGGCCCTCTAGACTTGAGCG
GCCGCCACTGTGCTGGATATCAACCACTTTGTACAAGAAAGCTGGGTCTAGATATCTCGAGTGCGGCCGC
TCAGCAGAACTGACGGGACTTCCAGCCCTGAGAAGTAGCCTCGGAGGGAGGGAGCCAGCGCATCTGGGCA
TGCAGTGAAGCGGGATAGGTGAAAGCAGGAGGAGGTAGAGCAGGCGCTAACTCCGCTGGGTACAGAGGGT
ACGGGGCCCACACTTCAGGGCTACTGGGGTAAAGTGCAGGCACTGTGAGCTCATATGGCTCTCTGGCAAT
GAACTGAGGTACAGTGTTGGGCAGAGGAGTACTGGGGTTTGGAGTCCCTACGAGTTTGTTCTTGGCCATC
TTCGTGTTTGCCTTAGCAAACTCTAGTCGTAGTGTTTGCGGAATTTCAGGATCGAAGCGGATGCCATTCA
AAGCATTCTTTGCAGCCTCTGCTTCTGAGCGACTGTCAAAACTGACAAAACCTACAGGCTGTTTAGATGT
GAGCTTTATAAGAGAACCCTCATAGCCCTTAAATGGTCTGAAAAGCAGATAGAGCTCCCGAGGTTTGATA
TCCAGAGGAAGGCCACTGACAAATAGGGTCCGGACCTCCTCCTCCTGAAGGTTGGCCTCGCTCGGGGTGT
TCTCCTTCTCGGCTTTGCCGCCGTTGTTCATGTCGACTGAATTGGTTCCCATGGTGGAGCCTGCTTTTTT
GTACAAACTT
